>Addgene plasmid #48387 | pFUSB4_ACAT | depositor full sequence | sequence record 70087 | Full Sequence
ATGTTTTCCCAGTCACGACGTTGTAAAACGACGGCCAGTCTTAAGCGTCTCATGGCCTGACCCCGGACCA
AGTGGTGGCCTATCGCCAGCAACATTGGCGGCAAGCAAGCGCTCGAAACGGTGCAGCGGCTGTTGCCGGT
GCTGTGCCAGGACCATGGCCTGACTCCGGACCAAGTGGTGGCTATCGCCAGCCACGATGGCGGCAAGCAA
GCGCTCGAAACGGTGCAGCGGCTGTTGCCGGTGCTGTGCCAGGACCATGGCCTGACCCCGGACCAAGTGG
TGGCTATCGCCAGCAACATTGGCGGCAAGCAAGCGCTCGAAACGGTGCAGCGGCTGTTGCCGGTGCTGTG
CCAGGACCATGGCCTGACCCCGGACCAAGTGGTGGCTATCGCCAGCAACGGTGGCGGCAAGCAAGCGCTC
GAAACGGTGCAGCGGCTGTTGCCGGTGCTGTGCCAGGACCATGGCCTGACCCCGGACCAAGTGGTGGCTA
TCGAGACGTCTAGACCAGCCAGGACAGAAATGCCTCGACTTCGCTGCTACCCAAGGTTGCCGGGTGACGC
ACACCGTGGAAACGGATGAAGGCACGAACCCAGTGGACATAAGCCTGTTCGGTTCGTAAGCTGTAATGCA
AGTAGCGTATGCGCTCACGCAACTGGTCCAGAACCTTGACCGAACGCAGCGGTGGTAACGGCGCAGTGGC
GGTTTTCATGGCTTGTTATGACTGTTTTTTTGGGGTACAGTCTATGCCTCGGGCATCCAAGCAGCAAGCG
CGTTACGCCGTGGGTCGATGTTTGATGTTATGGAGCAGCAACGATGTTACGCAGCAGGGCAGTCGCCCTA
AAACAAAGTTAAACATTATGAGGGAAGCGGTGATCGCCGAAGTATCGACTCAACTATCAGAGGTAGTTGG
CGTCATCGAGCGCCATCTCGAACCGACGTTGCTGGCCGTACATTTGTACGGCTCCGCAGTGGATGGCGGC
CTGAAGCCACACAGTGATATTGATTTGCTGGTTACGGTGACCGTAAGGCTTGATGAAACAACGCGGCGAG
CTTTGATCAACGACCTTTTGGAAACTTCGGCTTCCCCTGGAGAGAGCGAGATTCTCCGCGCTGTAGAAGT
CACCATTGTTGTGCACGACGACATCATTCCGTGGCGTTATCCAGCTAAGCGCGAACTGCAATTTGGAGAA
TGGCAGCGCAATGACATTCTTGCAGGTATCTTCGAGCCAGCCACGATCGACATTGATCTGGCTATCTTGC
TGACAAAAGCAAGAGAACATAGCGTTGCCTTGGTAGGTCCAGCGGCGGAGGAACTCTTTGATCCGGTTCC
TGAACAGGATCTATTTGAGGCGCTAAATGAAACCTTAACGCTATGGAACTCGCCGCCCGACTGGGCTGGC
GATGAGCGAAATGTAGTGCTTACGTTGTCCCGCATTTGGTACAGCGCAGTAACCGGCAAAATCGCGCCGA
AGGATGTCGCTGCCGACTGGGCAATGGAGCGCCTGCCGGCCCAGTATCAGCCCGTCATACTTGAAGCTAG
ACAGGCTTATCTTGGACAAGAAGAAGATCGCTTGGCCTCGCGCGCAGATCAGTTGGAAGAATTTGTCCAC
TACGTGAAAGGCGAGATCACCAAGGTAGTCGGCAAATAACCCTCGAGCCACCCATGACCAAAATCCCTTA
ACGTGAGTTACGCGTCGTTCCACTGAGCGTCAGACCCCGTAGAAAAGATCAAAGGATCTTCTTGAGATCC
TTTTTTTCTGCGCGTAATCTGCTGCTTGCAAACAAAAAAACCACCGCTACCAGCGGTGGTTTGTTTGCCG
GATCAAGAGCTACCAACTCTTTTTCCGAAGGTAACTGGCTTCAGCAGAGCGCAGATACCAAATACTGTCC
TTCTAGTGTAGCCGTAGTTAGGCCACCACTTCAAGAACTCTGTAGCACCGCCTACATACCTCGCTCTGCT
AATCCTGTTACCAGTGGCTGCTGCCAGTGGCGATAAGTCGTGTCTTACCGGGTTGGACTCAAGACGATAG
TTACCGGATAAGGCGCAGCGGTCGGGCTGAACGGGGGGTTCGTGCACACAGCCCAGCTTGGAGCGAACGA
CCTACACCGAACTGAGATACCTACAGCGTGAGCATTGAGAAAGCGCCACGCTTCCCGAAGGGAGAAAGGC
GGACAGGTATCCGGTAAGCGGCAGGGTCGGAACAGGAGAGCGCACGAGGGAGCTTCCAGGGGGAAACGCC
TGGTATCTTTATAGTCCTGTCGGGTTTCGCCACCTCTGACTTGAGCGTCGATTTTTGTGATGCTCGTCAG
GGGGGCGGAGCCTATGGAAAAACGCCAGCAACGCGGCCTTTTTACGGTTCCTGGCCTTTTGCTGGCCTTT
TGCTCACATGTTCTTTCCTGCGTTATCCCCTGATTCTGTGGATAACCGTATTACCGCCTTTGAGTGAGCT
GATACCGCTCGCCGCAGCCGAACGACCGAGCGCAGCGAGTCAGTGAGCGAGGAAGCGGAAGAGCGCCCAA
TACGCAAACCGCCTCTCCCCGCGCGTTGGCCGATTCATTAATGCAGCTGGCACGACAGGTTTCCCGACTG
GAAAGCGGGCAGTGAGCGCAACGCAATTAATACGCGTACCGCTAGCCAGGAAGAGTTTGTAGAAACGCAA
AAAGGCCATCCGTCAGGATGGCCTTCTGCTTAGTTTGATGCCTGGCAGTTTATGGCGGGCGTCCTGCCCG
CCACCCTCCGGGCCGTTGCTTCACAACGTTCAAATCCGCTCCCGGCGGATTTGTCCTACTCAGGAGAGCG
TTCACCGACAAACAACAGATAAAACGAAAGGCCCAGTCTTCCGACTGAGCCTTTCGTTTTATTTGATGCC
TGGCAGTTCCCTACTCTCGCGTTAACGCTAGCATGG
Features (pLannotate 1.2.2; 8 found; start..end, strand, type, name):
      3..39      -  CDS            lacZα (fragment): LacZα fragment of β-galactosidase; lacZ fragment
    596..619     +  promoter       Pc promoter (fragment): intI1 (promoter lies within the coding sequence); class 1 integron promoter
    795..851     +  CDS            GmR (fragment): gentamycin acetyltransferase; aacC1; confers resistance to gentamycin
    858..1649    +  CDS            SmR: aminoglycoside adenylyltransferase (Murphy, 1985); aadA; confers resistance to spectinomycin and streptomycin
   1742..2330    +  rep_origin     ori: high-copy-number ColE1/pMB1/pBR322/pUC origin of replication
   2513..2605    +  CDS            lacI (fragment): lac repressor; lacI; The lac repressor binds to the lac operator to inhibit transcription in E. coli. This inhibition can be relieved by adding lactose or isopropyl-β-D-thiogalactopyranoside (IPTG).
   2660..2687    -  terminator     rrnB T2 terminator: transcription terminator T2 from the E. coli rrnB gene
   2819..2862    +  terminator     rrnB T1 terminator: Escherichia coli rrnB; transcription terminator T1 from the E. coli rrnB gene
