[The description below was written by a language model from this plasmid's Addgene catalogue record and pLannotate feature annotations shown in this document.]
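Description:
pFUSB4_ACAT is a small (about 2.9 kb) bacterial intermediate plasmid from a Golden Gate TALEN assembly system. It is built on the pFUS_B4 array vector and carries a pre-assembled block of four TAL effector repeats. The synthetic insert encodes the repeat-variable diresidues NI HD NI NG, which under the standard TALE code recognise A, C, A and T, hence the name. The repository classes it under mammalian expression and TALEN vectors. However, the annotated features show no eukaryotic promoter, nuclease domain or polyadenylation signal, so the plasmid looks like a cloning module rather than an expression construct in its own right.

Propagation in E. coli relies on a high-copy ColE1/pUC-type origin. Selection uses an aadA (SmR) aminoglycoside adenylyltransferase gene conferring spectinomycin and streptomycin resistance, which is preceded by a fragment of the class 1 integron Pc promoter and a remnant of a gentamicin acetyltransferase gene. The remaining annotations are short lacZα and lacI fragments and the rrnB T1 and T2 terminators. The lacZα remnant is consistent with a blue/white screening cassette having been displaced when the repeats were inserted by Golden Gate cloning, although the record does not say this. The automated feature table does not annotate the TAL repeat array itself, which presumably lies in the unannotated regions.

The associated publication describes a simplified 15-RVD GoldyTALEN design for in vivo genome engineering. A library of ready-made four-repeat modules like this one would let users combine pre-built blocks with other repeat arrays in a final TALEN backbone, reducing the number of assembly steps needed to build a custom nuclease.
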