Addgene plasmid #48387: pFUSB4_ACAT
Depositing lab: Stephen Ekker. Depositing organization: Mayo Foundation for Medical Education and Research. Publication: High Efficiency In Vivo Genome Engineering with a Simplified 15-RVD GoldyTALEN Design. Ma AC, Lee HB, Clark KJ, Ekker SC. PLoS One. 2013 May 29;8(5):e65259. doi: 10.1371/journal.pone.0065259. Print 2013. PubMed 23734242.
Backbone
  Vector backbone: pFUS_B4
  Vector type: Mammalian Expression, TALEN
Growth in bacteria
  Bacterial resistance: Spectinomycin, 50 μg/mL
  Growth temperature: 37°C
  Growth strain: Top10
  Copy number: Unknown
Gene/Insert
  Gene/Insert name: RVD sequence: NI HD NI NG
  Species: Synthetic
  Cloning method: Unknown
  Sequencing primers: 5′ ttgatgcctggcagttccct; 3′ cgaaccgaacaggcttatgt
Terms and licenses: Academic/Nonprofit Terms; Industry Terms: Not Available to Industry
Depositor comments: Plasmid was created using Golden Gate cloning.
How to cite: pFUSB4_ACAT was a gift from Stephen Ekker (Addgene plasmid # 48387 ; http://n2t.net/addgene:48387 ; RRID:Addgene_48387)
