>Addgene plasmid #48387 | pFUSB4_ACAT | addgene partial sequence | sequence record 70745 | pCR8_F1 5'-ttgatgcctggcagttccct-3'
ACGTTGTAAAACGACGGCCAGTCTTAAGCGTCTCATGGCCTGACCCCGGACCAAGTGGTGGCTATCGCCA
GCAACATTGGCGGCAAGCAAGCGCTCGAAACGGTGCAGCGGCTGTTGCCGGTGCTGTGCCAGGACCATGG
CCTGACTCCGGACCAAGTGGTGGCTATCGCCAGCCACGATGGCGGCAAGCAAGCGCTCGAAACGGTGCAG
CGGCTGTTGCCGGTGCTGTGCCAGGACCATGGCCTGACCCCGGACCAAGTGGTGGCTATCGCCAGCAACA
TTGGCGGCAAGCAAGCGCTCGAAACGGTGCAGCGGCTGTTGCCGGTGCTGTGCCAGGACCATGGCCTGAC
CCCGGACCAAGTGGTGGCTATCGCCAGCAACGGTGGCGGCAAGCAAGCGCTCGAAACGGTGCAGCGGCTG
TTGCCGGTGCTGTGCCAGGACCATGGCCTGACCCCGGACCAAGTGGTGGCTATCGAGACGTCTAGACCAG
CCAGGACAGAAATGCCTCGACTTCGCTGCTACCCAAGGTTGCCGGGTGACGCACACCGTGGAAACGGATG
AAGGCACGAACCCAGTGGACATAAGCCTGTTCGGTTCGTAAGCTGTAATGCAAGTAGCGTATGCGCTCAC
GCAACTGGTCCAGAACCTTGACCGAACGCAGCGGTGGTAACGGCGCAGTGGCGGTTTTCATGGCTTGTTA
TGACTGTTTTTTTGGGGTACAGTCTATGCCTCGGGCATCCAAGCAGCAAGCGCGTTACGCCGTGGGTCGA
TGTTTGATGTTATGGAGCAGCAACGATGTTACGCAGCAGGGCAGTCGCCCTAAAACAAAGTTAAACATTA
TGA
